Addgene plasmid #12723: DCT.VV.Orf35
Purpose: This plasmid was designed for screening purposes and may contain discrepancies relative to the current canonical GenBank version of the gene.
Depositing lab: Jack Bennink & Jon Yewdell. Depositing organization: National Institute of Allergy and Infectious Diseases (NIAID). Publication: Identification of poxvirus CD8+ T cell determinants to enable rational design and characterization of smallpox vaccines. Tscharke DC, Karupiah G, Zhou J, Palmore T, Irvine KR, Haeryfar SM, Williams S, Sidney J, Sette A, Bennink JR, Yewdell JW. J Exp Med. 2005 January 3; 201(1): 95–104. 10.1084/jem.20041912 PubMed 15623576.
Backbone
  Vector backbone: pcDNA 3.1D V5-His-TOPO
  Backbone manufacturer: Invitrogen
  Backbone size w/o insert (bp): 5514
  Vector type: Mammalian Expression
  Selectable markers: Neomycin (select with G418)
Growth in bacteria
  Bacterial resistance: Ampicillin, 100 μg/mL
  Growth temperature: 37°C
  Growth strain: DH5alpha
  Copy number: High Copy
Gene/Insert
  Gene/Insert name: VV.Orf35 (alt names: VV_WR_095; ribose 2'-Omethyltransferase)
  Species: Vaccinia Virus
  Insert size (bp): 1002
  Entrez Gene: J3R (a.k.a. VACWR095)
  Cloning method: Restriction Enzyme; 5′ cloning site BamHI (not destroyed); 3′ cloning site BamHI (not destroyed)
  Sequencing primers: 5′ Universal T7
Terms and licenses: Academic/Nonprofit Terms; Industry Terms: Not Available to Industry
Depositor comments: Please see the Vaccinia kit page ( https://www.addgene.org/vvorf/ ) for more information. The kit page contains the supplemental VVOrfData spreadsheet, which includes important information about this plasmid. The plasmid and insert names provided here relate only to this library. The name of the ORF (if present) in VACV strain Copenhagen and the name of the ORF (if annotated) in VACV strain WR sequence can be found in VVOrfData spreadsheet. Please note that the amino acid sequence given for each ORF in the spreadsheet may contain some errors. Additionally, changes from the expected sequence may be present in these plasmids. Please see Addgene's quality control sequence and sequencing notes in the VVOrfData spreadsheet before ordering this plasmid.
How to cite: DCT.VV.Orf35 was a gift from Jack Bennink & Jon Yewdell (Addgene plasmid # 12723 ; http://n2t.net/addgene:12723 ; RRID:Addgene_12723)
