[The description below was written by a language model from this plasmid's Addgene catalogue record.]
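Description:
DCT.VV.Orf35 is a mammalian expression plasmid built on the commercial pcDNA 3.1D V5-His-TOPO backbone (about 5.5 kb without insert). It carries a roughly 1 kb open reading frame from vaccinia virus. The insert, numbered Orf35 within its library, corresponds to the J3R gene (VACWR095 in the WR strain annotation), recorded as a ribose 2'-O-methyltransferase. The insert is recorded as flanked by BamHI sites at both the 5' and 3' ends, both left intact, so it can in principle be excised with that single enzyme. A universal T7 primer is used to sequence in from the 5' side. The plasmid is maintained at high copy in E. coli under ampicillin selection, and a neomycin resistance marker allows G418 selection in mammalian cells.

The record lists neither the promoter nor any tags. As its name indicates, the backbone is designed to provide C-terminal V5 and His epitopes, and pcDNA3.1-series vectors generally drive expression from a CMV promoter. Whether the tags are in frame with this ORF is not stated, and no feature table is available to confirm either point.

The plasmid belongs to a library of individually cloned vaccinia ORFs, associated with work identifying poxvirus CD8+ T cell determinants to inform smallpox vaccine design and characterization. Expressing single viral genes in mammalian cells fits that kind of antigen screening. The depositors stress that the clones were made for screening and may differ from the canonical gene sequence. The library-specific name does not follow standard Copenhagen or WR nomenclature, so the supplemental library data and quality-control sequencing should be checked before relying on the exact sequence.
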