>Addgene plasmid #12723 | DCT.VV.Orf35 | addgene partial sequence | sequence record 19118 | T7 5'-TAATACGACTCACTATAGGG-3'
AGCTCGGATCCAGTACCCTTCACCGAATTCCAGCTGACCACCATGGATGTTGTGTCGTTAGATAAACCGT
TTATGTATTTTGAGGAAATTGATAATGAGTTAGATTACGAACCAGAAAGTGCAAATGAGGTCGCAAAAAA
ACTGCCGTATCAAGGACAGTTAAAACTATTACTAGGAGAATTATTTTTTCTTAGTAAGTTACAGCGACAC
GGTATATTAGATGGTGCCACCGTAGTGTATATAGGATCTGCTCCCGGTACACATATACGTTATTTGAGAG
ATCATTTCTATAATTTAGGAGTGATCATCAAATGGATGCTAATTGACGGCCGCCATCATGATCCTATTTT
AAATGGATTGCGTGATGTGACTCTAGTGACTCGGTTCGTTGATGAGGAATATCTACGATCCATCAAAAAA
CAACTGCATCCTTCTAAGATTATTTTAATTTCTGATGTGAGATCCAAACGAGGAGGAAATGAACCTAGTA
CGGCGGATTTACTAAGTAATTACGCTCTACAAAATGTCATGATTAGTATTTTAAACCCCGTGGCGTCTAG
TCTTAAATGGAGATGCCCGTTTCCAGATCAATGGATCAAGGACTTTTATATCCCACACGGTAATAAAATG
TTACAACCTTTTGCTCCTTCATATTCAGCTGAAATGAGATTATTAAGTATTTATACCGGTGAGAACATGA
GACTGACTCGAGTTACCAATCAGACGCTGTAAATTATGAAAAAAAGATGTACTACCTTAAT
